Addgene plasmid #81636: pDONR223_ASCL4_p.T114M
Purpose: Gateway Donor vector containing ASCL4, part of the Target Accelerator Plasmid Collection.
Depositing lab: Jesse Boehm & William Hahn & David Root. Depositing organization: Broad Institute. Publication: Systematic Functional Interrogation of Rare Cancer Variants Identifies Oncogenic Alleles. Kim E, Ilic N, Shrestha Y, Zou L, Kamburov A, Zhu C, Yang X, Lubonja R, Tran N, Nguyen C, Lawrence MS, Piccioni F, Bagul M, Doench JG, Chouinard CR, Wu X, Hogstrom L, Natoli T, Tamayo P, Horn H, Corsello SM, Lage K, Root DE, Subramanian A, Golub TR, Getz G, Boehm JS, Hahn WC. Cancer Discov. 2016 Jul;6(7):714-26. doi: 10.1158/2159-8290.CD-16-0160. Epub 2016 May 4. PubMed 27147599.
Backbone
  Vector backbone: pDONR223
  Backbone manufacturer: Invitrogen
  Backbone size w/o insert (bp): 2790
  Vector type: Gateway Entry vector
Growth in bacteria
  Bacterial resistance: Spectinomycin, 50 μg/mL
  Growth temperature: 37°C
  Growth strain: DH5alpha
  Copy number: High Copy
Gene/Insert
  Gene/Insert name: ASCL4 (alt name: NM_203436.2)
  Species: H. sapiens (human)
  Mutation: T114M
  Entrez Gene: ASCL4 (a.k.a. HASH4, bHLHa44)
  Promoter: None
  Cloning method: Gateway Cloning
  Sequencing primers: 5′ M13pUC-fwd; 3′ M13-Rev
Terms and licenses: Academic/Nonprofit Terms; Industry Terms: Not Available to Industry
Depositor comments: Closed state: stop codon immediately follows insert
How to cite: pDONR223_ASCL4_p.T114M was a gift from Jesse Boehm & William Hahn & David Root (Addgene plasmid # 81636 ; http://n2t.net/addgene:81636 ; RRID:Addgene_81636)
