[The description below was written by a language model from this plasmid's Addgene catalogue record and pLannotate feature annotations shown in this document.]
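Description:
pDONR223_ASCL4_p.T114M is a Gateway entry clone built on the pDONR223 backbone, carrying the human ASCL4 open reading frame (also known as HASH4 or bHLHa44) with a threonine-to-methionine substitution at residue 114. It is a small bacterial plasmid of about 3.3 kb, propagated in E. coli from a high-copy ColE1/pUC-type origin. Selection is with spectinomycin through the aadA aminoglycoside adenylyltransferase gene (SmR). The integron Pc promoter fragment lying upstream of aadA probably drives its expression. The short lacI, lacZα and gentamicin-resistance fragments picked up by the annotation are backbone remnants rather than functional genes.

The ASCL4 coding sequence sits between two attL recombination sites. The automated annotation labels both as attL3, although they are oppositely oriented flanking sites, as expected for an entry clone. These sites allow the insert to be moved by an LR Clonase reaction into any compatible Gateway destination vector. The record lists no promoter for the insert, so the plasmid is a shuttle and archival clone, not an expression construct. rrnB T1 and T2 terminators lie upstream of the cassette, where they can insulate it from read-through transcription, and a T7 promoter lies just beyond the downstream att site, pointing back toward the insert. The clone is in the "closed" configuration, with a stop codon directly after the ORF, so destination vectors will express the protein without C-terminal fusion tags.

The plasmid belongs to the Target Accelerator Plasmid Collection. The associated work was a systematic functional screen of rare cancer-associated variants for oncogenic alleles, and this clone supplies the T114M allele of ASCL4 for transfer into expression vectors.
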