Features (pLannotate 1.2.2; 12 found; start..end, strand, type, name):
      5..593     +  rep_origin     ori: high-copy-number ColE1/pMB1/pBR322/pUC origin of replication
    776..868     +  CDS            lacI (fragment): lac repressor; lacI; The lac repressor binds to the lac operator to inhibit transcription in E. coli. This inhibition can be relieved by adding lactose or isopropyl-β-D-thiogalactopyranoside (IPTG).
    923..950     -  terminator     rrnB T2 terminator: transcription terminator T2 from the E. coli rrnB gene
   1082..1125    +  terminator     rrnB T1 terminator: Escherichia coli rrnB; transcription terminator T1 from the E. coli rrnB gene
   1172..1208    -  CDS            lacZα (fragment): LacZα fragment of β-galactosidase; lacZ fragment
   1225..1320    +  protein_bind   attL3: mutant version of attL; recombination site for the Gateway® LR reaction LR Clonase™
   1329..1844    +  CDS            ASCL4: ASCL4_HUMAN - Also known as BHLHA44, HASH4. Experimental evidence at protein level: Swiss-Prot protein existence level 1. Could be a transcriptional regulator involved in skin development. From Homo sapiens (Human).
   1852..1947    -  protein_bind   attL3: mutant version of attL; recombination site for the Gateway® LR reaction LR Clonase™
   1966..1984    -  promoter       T7 promoter: promoter for bacteriophage T7 RNA polymerase
   2174..2197    +  promoter       Pc promoter (fragment): intI1 (promoter lies within the coding sequence); class 1 integron promoter
   2373..2429    +  CDS            GmR (fragment): gentamycin acetyltransferase; aacC1; confers resistance to gentamycin
   2436..3227    +  CDS            SmR: aminoglycoside adenylyltransferase (Murphy, 1985); aadA; confers resistance to spectinomycin and streptomycin
>Addgene plasmid #81636 | pDONR223_ASCL4_p.T114M | addgene full sequence | sequence record 166269 | Addgene NGS Result
CTTCTTGAGATCCTTTTTTTCTGCGCGTAATCTGCTGCTTGCAAACAAAAAAACCACCGCTACCAGCGGT
GGTTTGTTTGCCGGATCAAGAGCTACCAACTCTTTTTCCGAAGGTAACTGGCTTCAGCAGAGCGCAGATA
CCAAATACTGTTCTTCTAGTGTAGCCGTAGTTAGGCCACCACTTCAAGAACTCTGTAGCACCGCCTACAT
ACCTCGCTCTGCTAATCCTGTTACCAGTGGCTGCTGCCAGTGGCGATAAGTCGTGTCTTACCGGGTTGGA
CTCAAGACGATAGTTACCGGATAAGGCGCAGCGGTCGGGCTGAACGGGGGGTTCGTGCACACAGCCCAGC
TTGGAGCGAACGACCTACACCGAACTGAGATACCTACAGCGTGAGCTATGAGAAAGCGCCACGCTTCCCG
AAGGGAGAAAGGCGGACAGGTATCCGGTAAGCGGCAGGGTCGGAACAGGAGAGCGCACGAGGGAGCTTCC
AGGGGGAAACGCCTGGTATCTTTATAGTCCTGTCGGGTTTCGCCACCTCTGACTTGAGCGTCGATTTTTG
TGATGCTCGTCAGGGGGGCGGAGCCTATGGAAAAACGCCAGCAACGCGGCCTTTTTACGGTTCCTGGCCT
TTTGCTGGCCTTTTGCTCACATGTTCTTTCCTGCGTTATCCCCTGATTCTGTGGATAACCGTATTACCGC
CTTTGAGTGAGCTGATACCGCTCGCCGCAGCCGAACGACCGAGCGCAGCGAGTCAGTGAGCGAGGAAGCG
GAAGAGCGCCCAATACGCAAACCGCCTCTCCCCGCGCGTTGGCCGATTCATTAATGCAGCTGGCACGACA
GGTTTCCCGACTGGAAAGCGGGCAGTGAGCGCAACGCAATTAATACGCGTACCGCTAGCCAGGAAGAGTT
TGTAGAAACGCAAAAAGGCCATCCGTCAGGATGGCCTTCTGCTTAGTTTGATGCCTGGCAGTTTATGGCG
GGCGTCCTGCCCGCCACCCTCCGGGCCGTTGCTTCACAACGTTCAAATCCGCTCCCGGCGGATTTGTCCT
ACTCAGGAGAGCGTTCACCGACAAACAACAGATAAAACGAAAGGCCCAGTCTTCCGACTGAGCCTTTCGT
TTTATTTGATGCCTGGCAGTTCCCTACTCTCGCGTTAACGCTAGCATGGATGTTTTCCCAGTCACGACGT
TGTAAAACGACGGCCAGTCTTAAGCTCGGGCCCCAAATAATGATTTTATTTTGACTGATAGTGACCTGTT
CGTTGCAACAAATTGATGAGCAATGCTTTTTTATAATGCCAACTTTGTACAAAAAAGTTGGCACCATGAT
GGAGACGCGTAAACCGGCGGAACGGCTGGCCTTGCCATACTCGCTGCGCACCGCGCCCCTGGGCGTTCCG
GGGACCCTGCCCGGACTCCCGCGGAGGGACCCCCTCAGGGTCGCCCTGCGTCTGGACGCCGCGTGCTGGG
AGTGGGCGCGCAGCGGCTGCGCACGGGGATGGCAGTACTTGCCCGTGCCGCTGGACAGCGCCTTCGAGCC
CGCCTTCCTCCGCAAGCGCAACGAGCGCGAGCGGCAGCGGGTGCGCTGCGTGAACGAGGGCTATGCGCGC
CTCCGAGACCACCTGCCCCGGGAGCTGGCAGACAAGCGCCTCAGCAAAGTGGAGATGCTCCGCGCTGCCA
TCGACTACATCAAGCACCTGCAGGAGCTGCTGGAGCGCCAGGCCTGGGGGCTCGAGGGCGCGGCCGGCGC
CGTCCCCCAGCGCAGGGCGGAATGCAACAGCGACGGGGAGTCCAAGGCCTCTTCGGCGCCTTCGCCCAGC
AGCGAGCCCGAGGAGGGGGGCAGCTAGTTGCCAACTTTCTTGTACAAAGTTGGCATTATAAGAAAGCATT
GCTTATCAATTTGTTGCAACGAACAGGTCACTATCAGTCAAAATAAAATCATTATTTGCCATCCAGCTGA
TATCCCCTATAGTGAGTCGTATTACATGGTCATAGCTGTTTCCTGGCAGCTCTGGCCCGTGTCTCAAAAT
CTCTGATGTTACATTGCACAAGATAAAAATATATCATCATGCCTCCTCTAGACCAGCCAGGACAGAAATG
CCTCGACTTCGCTGCTACCCAAGGTTGCCGGGTGACGCACACCGTGGAAACGGATGAAGGCACGAACCCA
GTGGACATAAGCCTGTTCGGTTCGTAAGCTGTAATGCAAGTAGCGTATGCGCTCACGCAACTGGTCCAGA
ACCTTGACCGAACGCAGCGGTGGTAACGGCGCAGTGGCGGTTTTCATGGCTTGTTATGACTGTTTTTTTG
GGGTACAGTCTATGCCTCGGGCATCCAAGCAGCAAGCGCGTTACGCCGTGGGTCGATGTTTGATGTTATG
GAGCAGCAACGATGTTACGCAGCAGGGCAGTCGCCCTAAAACAAAGTTAAACATTATGAGGGAAGCGGTG
ATCGCCGAAGTATCGACTCAACTATCAGAGGTAGTTGGCGTCATCGAGCGCCATCTCGAACCGACGTTGC
TGGCCGTACATTTGTACGGCTCCGCAGTGGATGGCGGCCTGAAGCCACACAGTGATATTGATTTGCTGGT
TACGGTGACCGTAAGGCTTGATGAAACAACGCGGCGAGCTTTGATCAACGACCTTTTGGAAACTTCGGCT
TCCCCTGGAGAGAGCGAGATTCTCCGCGCTGTAGAAGTCACCATTGTTGTGCACGACGACATCATTCCGT
GGCGTTATCCAGCTAAGCGCGAACTGCAATTTGGAGAATGGCAGCGCAATGACATTCTTGCAGGTATCTT
CGAGCCAGCCACGATCGACATTGATCTGGCTATCTTGCTGACAAAAGCAAGAGAACATAGCGTTGCCTTG
GTAGGTCCAGCGGCGGAGGAACTCTTTGATCCGGTTCCTGAACAGGATCTATTTGAGGCGCTAAATGAAA
CCTTAACGCTATGGAACTCGCCGCCCGACTGGGCTGGCGATGAGCGAAATGTAGTGCTTACGTTGTCCCG
CATTTGGTACAGCGCAGTAACCGGCAAAATCGCGCCGAAGGATGTCGCTGCCGACTGGGCAATGGAGCGC
CTGCCGGCCCAGTATCAGCCCGTCATACTTGAAGCTAGACAGGCTTATCTTGGACAAGAAGAAGATCGCT
TGGCCTCGCGCGCAGATCAGTTGGAAGAATTTGTCCACTACGTGAAAGGCGAGATCACCAAGGTAGTCGG
CAAATAACCCTCGAGCCACCCATGACCAAAATCCCTTAACGTGAGTTACGCGTCGTTCCACTGAGCGTCA
GACCCCGTAGAAAAGATCAAAGGAT
