>Addgene plasmid #81636 | pDONR223_ASCL4_p.T114M | depositor partial sequence | sequence record 154955 | Insert sequence
ATGATGGAGACGCGTAAACCGGCGGAACGGCTGGCCTTGCCATACTCGCTGCGCACCGCGCCCCTGGGCG
TTCCGGGGACCCTGCCCGGACTCCCGCGGAGGGACCCCCTCAGGGTCGCCCTGCGTCTGGACGCCGCGTG
CTGGGAGTGGGCGCGCAGCGGCTGCGCACGGGGATGGCAGTACTTGCCCGTGCCGCTGGACAGCGCCTTC
GAGCCCGCCTTCCTCCGCAAGCGCAACGAGCGCGAGCGGCAGCGGGTGCGCTGCGTGAACGAGGGCTATG
CGCGCCTCCGAGACCACCTGCCCCGGGAGCTGGCAGACAAGCGCCTCAGCAAAGTGGAGATGCTCCGCGC
TGCCATCGACTACATCAAGCACCTGCAGGAGCTGCTGGAGCGCCAGGCCTGGGGGCTCGAGGGCGCGGCC
GGCGCCGTCCCCCAGCGCAGGGCGGAATGCAACAGCGACGGGGAGTCCAAGGCCTCTTCGGCGCCTTCGC
CCAGCAGCGAGCCCGAGGAGGGGGGCAGC
